>Addgene plasmid #160074 | pJMP2093 | addgene full sequence | sequence record 317518 | Addgene NGS Result
CTGATACCGCTCGCCGCAGCCGAACGACCGAGCGCAGCGGGTCAGTGAGCGAGGAAGCGGAAGAGCGCCC
AATACGCAAACCGCCTCTCCCCGCGCGTTGGCCGATTCATTAATGCAGCGCCCAAACATAACAGGAAGAA
AAATGCCCCGCTGTGGGCGGACAAAATAGTTGGGAACTGGGAGGGGTGGAAATGGAGTTTTTAAGGATTA
TTTAGGGAAGAGTGACAAAATAGATGGGAACTGGGTGTAGCGTCGTAAGCTAATACGAAAATTAAAAATG
ACAAAATAGTTTGGAACTAGATTTCACTTATCTGGTTCTTGAGGCGGTTAAAAGAGCCGTACTCTTCTCC
GATGTCGACTAGGCCATGATGCTCATTCTGTGGGACCAAAACGAAAAAACACCCTTTCGGGTGTCTTTTC
TGGAATTTGGTACCGAGGCTGCAAGTCCCATTAAGGAGGCGCGCCTTATTACAGATCTTCCTCAGAGATG
AGCTTCTGTTCCAGATCTTCTTCTGAAATCAACTTTTGTTCCAGATCTTCTTCAGAGATGAGTTTCTGCT
CCGCGGCCGCGTCACCTCCTAGCTGACTCAAATCAATGCGTGTTTCATAAAGACCAGTGATGGATTGATG
GATAAGAGTGGCATCTAAAACTTCTTTTGTAGACGTATATCGTTTACGATCAATTGTTGTATCAAAATAT
TTAAAAGCAGCGGGAGCTCCAAGATTCGTCAACGTAAATAAATGAATAATATTTTCTGCTTGTTCACGTA
TTGGTTTGTCTCTATGTTTGTTATATGCACTAAGAACTTTATCTAAATTGGCATCTGCTAAAATAACACG
CTTAGAAAATTCACTGATTTGCTCAATAATCTCATCTAAATAATGCTTATGCTGCTCCACAAACAATTGT
TTTTGTTCGTTATCTTCTGGACTACCCTTCAACTTTTCATAATGACTAGCTAAATATAAAAAATTCACAT
ATTTGCTTGGCAGAGCCAGCTCATTTCCTTTTTGTAATTCTCCGGCACTAGCCAGCATCCGTTTACGACC
GTTTTCTAACTCAAAAAGACTATATTTAGGTAGTTTAATGATTAAGTCTTTTTTAACTTCCTTATATCCT
TTAGCTTCTAAAAAGTCAATCGGATTTTTTTCAAAGGAACTTCTTTCCATAATTGTGATCCCTAGTAACT
CTTTAACGGATTTTAACTTCTTCGATTTCCCTTTTTCCACCTTAGCAACCACTAGGACTGAATAAGCTAC
CGTTGGACTATCAAAACCACCATATTTTTTTGGATCCCAGTCTTTTTTACGAGCAATAAGCTTGTCCGAA
TTTCTTTTTGGTAAAATTGACTCCTTGGAGAATCCGCCTGTCTGTACTTCTGTTTTCTTGACAATATTGA
CTTGGGGCATGGACAATACTTTGCGCACTGTGGCAAAATCTCGCCCTTTATCCCAGACAATTTCTCCAGT
TTCCCCATTAGTTTCGATTAGAGGGCGTTTGCGAATCTCTCCATTTGCAAGTGTAATTTCTGTTTTGAAG
AAGTTCATGATATTAGAGTAAAAGAAATATTTTGCGGTTGCTTTGCCTATTTCTTGCTCAGACTTAGCAA
TCATTTTACGAACATCATAAACTTTATAATCACCATAGACAAACTCCGATTCAAGTTTTGGATATTTCTT
AATCAAAGCAGTTCCAACGACGGCATTTAGATACGCATCATGGGCATGATGGTAATTGTTAATCTCACGT
ACTTTATAGAATTGGAAATCTTTTCGGAAGTCAGAAACTAATTTAGATTTTAAGGTAATCACTTTAACCT
CTCGAATAAGTTTATCATTTTCATCGTATTTAGTATTCATGCGACTATCCAAAATTTGTGCCACATGCTT
AGTGATTTGGCGAGTTTCAACCAATTGGCGTTTGATAAAACCAGCTTTATCAAGTTCACTCAAACCTCCA
CGTTCAGCTTTCGTTAAATTATCAAACTTACGTTGAGTGATTAACTTGGCGTTTAGAAGTTGTCTCCAAT
AGTTTTTCATCTTTTTGACTACTTCTTCACTTGGAACGTTATCCGATTTACCACGATTTTTATCAGAACG
CGTTAAGACCTTATTGTCTATTGAATCGTCTTTAAGGAAACTTTGTGGAACAATGGCATCGACATCATAA
TCACTTAAACGATTAATATCTAATTCTTGGTCCACATACATGTCTCTTCCATTTTGGAGATAATAGAGAT
AGAGCTTTTCATTTTGCAATTGAGTATTTTCAACAGGATGCTCTTTAAGAATCTGACTTCCTAATTCTTT
GATACCTTCTTCGATTCGTTTCATACGCTCTCGCGAATTTTTCTGGCCCTTTTGAGTTGTCTGATTTTCA
CGTGCCATTTCAATAACGATATTTTCTGGCTTATGCCGCCCCATTACTTTGACCAATTCATCAACAACTT
TTACAGTCTGTAAAATACCTTTTTTAATAGCAGGGCTACCAGCTAAATTTGCAATATGTTCATGTAAACT
ATCGCCTTGTCCAGACACTTGTGCTTTTTGAATGTCTTCTTTAAATGTCAAACTATCATCATGGATCAGC
TGCATAAAATTGCGATTGGCAAAACCATCTGATTTCAAAAAATCTAATATTGTTTTGCCAGATTGCTTAT
CCCTAATACCATTAATCAATTTTCGAGACAAACGTCCCCAACCAGTATAACGGCGACGTTTAAGCTGTTT
CATCACCTTATCATCAAAGAGGTGAGCATATGTTTTAAGTCTTTCCTCAATCATCTCCCTATCTTCAAAT
AAGGTCAATGTTAAAACAATATCCTCTAAGATATCTTCATTTTCTTCATTATCCAAAAAATCTTTATCTT
TAATAATTTTTAGCAAATCATGGTAGGTACCTAATGAAGCATTAAATCTATCTTCAACTCCTGAAATTTC
AACACTATCAAAACATTCTATTTTTTTGAAATAATCTTCTTTTAATTGCTTAACGGTTACTTTTCGATTT
GTTTTGAAGAGTAAATCAACAATGGCTTTCTTCTGTTCACCTGAAAGAAATGCTGGTTTTCGCATTCCTT
CAGTAACATATTTGACCTTTGTCAATTCGTTATAAACCGTAAAATACTCATAAAGCAAACTATGTTTTGG
TAGTACTTTTTCATTTGGAAGATTTTTATCAAAGTTTGTCATGCGTTCAATAAATGATTGAGCTGAAGCA
CCTTTATCGACAACTTCTTCAAAATTCCATGGGGTAATTGTTTCTTCAGACTTCCGAGTCATCCATGCAA
AACGACTATTGCCACGCGCCAATGGACCAACATAATAAGGGATTCGAAAAGTCAAGATTTTTTCAATCTT
CTCACGATTGTCTTTTAAAAATGGATAAAAGTCTTCTTGTCTTCTCAAAATAGCATGCAGCTCACCCAAG
TGAATTTGATGGGGAATAGAGCCGTTGTCAAAGGTCCGTTGCTTGCGCAGCAAATCTTCACGATTTAGTT
TCACCAATAATTCCTCAGTACCATCCATTTTTTCTAAAATTGGTTTGATAAATTTATAAAATTCTTCTTG
GCTAGCTCCCCCATCAATATAACCTGCATATCCGTTTTTTGATTGATCAAAAAAGATTTCTTTATACTTT
TCTGGAAGTTGTTGTCGAACTAAAGCTTTTAAAAGAGTCAAGTCTTGATGATGTTCATCGTAGCGTTTAA
TCATTGAAGCTGATAGGGGAGCCTTAGTTATTTCAGTATTTACTCTTAGGATATCTGAAAGTAAAATAGC
ATCTGATAAATTCTTAGCTGCCAAAAACAAATCAGCATATTGATCTCCAATTTGCGCCAATAAATTATCT
AAATCATCATCGTAAGTATCTTTTGAAAGCTGTAATTTAGCATCTTCTGCCAAATCAAAATTTGATTTAA
AATTAGGGGTCAAACCCAATGACAAAGCAATGAGATTCCCAAATAAGCCATTTTTCTTCTCACCGGGGAG
CTGAGCAATGAGATTTTCTAATCGTCTTGATTTACTCAATCGTGCAGAAAGAATCGCTTTAGCATCTACT
CCACTTGCGTTAATAGGGTTTTCTTCAAATAATTGATTGTAGGTTTGTACCAACTGGATAAATAGTTTGT
CCACATCACTATTATCAGGATTTAAATCTCCCTCAATCAAAAAATGACCACGAAACTTAATCATATGCGC
TAAGGCCAAATAGATTAAGCGCAAATCCGCTTTATCAGTAGAATCTACCAATTTTTTTCGCAGATGATAG
ATAGTTGGATATTTCTCATGATAAGCAACTTCATCTACTATATTTCCAAAAATAGGATGACGTTCATGCT
TCTTGTCTTCTTCCACCAAAAAAGACTCTTCAAGTCGATGAAAGAAACTATCATCTACTTTCGCCATCTC
ATTTGAAAAAATCTCCTGTAGATAACAAATACGATTCTTCCGACGTGTATACCTTCTACGAGCTGTCCGT
TTGAGACGAGTCGCTTCCGCTGTCTCTCCACTGTCAAATAAAAGAGCCCCTATAAGATTTTTTTTGATAC
TGTGGCGGTCTGTATTTCCCAGAACCTTGAACTTTTTAGACGGAACCTTATATTCATCAGTGATCACCGC
CCATCCGACGCTATTTGTGCCGATAGCTAAGCCTATTGAGTATTTCTTATCCATACTAGTCCTCCTTCTC
GCTCAATTGTTATCCGCTCACAATTGAATCTAAGTATCATTGTTATCCGCTCACAAGTCAACACTCTTTT
TGATAAATTTTACTAGTCTGCAGACGTAAAAAAAGCGGCGTGGTTAGCCGCTTTTTTAATTGCCGGAGCG
CAATAAAAAAGCCCCCGGAAGGTGATCTTCCGGGGGCTTTCTCATGCGTTGCTTGTATTGAAAATGGGGG
CCATGCCTACCTATCTGCCTCCCGGGAAGCGGCATGCATTTACGTTGACACCATCGAATGGTGCAAAACC
TTTCGCGGTATGGCATGATAGCGCCCGGAAGAGAGTCAATTCAGGGTGGTGAATGTGAAACCAGTAACGT
TATACGATGTCGCAGAGTATGCCGGTGTCTCTTATCAGACCGTTTCCCGCGTGGTGAACCAGGCCAGCCA
CGTTTCTGCGAAAACGCGGGAAAAAGTGGAAGCGGCGATGGCGGAGCTGAATTACATTCCCAACCGCGTG
GCACAACAACTGGCGGGCAAACAGTCGTTGCTGATTGGCGTTGCCACCTCCAGTCTGGCCCTGCACGCGC
CGTCGCAAATTGTCGCGGCGATTAAATCTCGCGCCGATCAACTGGGTGCCAGCGTGGTGGTGTCGATGGT
AGAACGAAGCGGCGTCGAAGCCTGTAAAGCGGCGGTGCACAATCTTCTCGCGCAACGCGTCAGTGGGCTG
ATCATTAACTATCCGCTGGATGACCAGGATGCCATTGCTGTGGAAGCTGCCTGCACTAATGTTCCGGCGT
TATTTCTTGATGTCTCTGACCAGACACCCATCAACAGTATTATTTTCTCCCATGAAGACGGTACGCGACT
GGGCGTGGAGCATCTGGTCGCATTGGGTCACCAGCAAATCGCGCTGTTAGCGGGCCCATTAAGTTCTGTC
TCGGCGCGTCTGCGTCTGGCTGGCTGGCATAAATATCTCACTCGCAATCAAATTCAGCCGATAGCGGAAC
GGGAAGGCGACTGGAGTGCCATGTCCGGTTTTCAACAAACCATGCAAATGCTGAATGAGGGCATCGTTCC
CACTGCGATGCTGGTTGCCAACGATCAGATGGCGCTGGGCGCAATGCGCGCCATTACCGAGTCCGGGCTG
CGCGTTGGTGCGGATATCTCGGTAGTGGGATACGACGATACCGAAGACAGCTCATGTTATATCCCGCCGT
TAACCACCATCAAACAGGATTTTCGCCTGCTGGGGCAAACCAGCGTGGACCGCTTGCTGCAACTCTCTCA
GGGCCAGGCGGTGAAGGGCAATCAGCTGTTGCCCGTCTCACTGGTGAAAAGAAAAACCACCCTGGCGCCC
AATACGCAAACCGCCTCTCCCCGCGCGTTGGCCGATTCATTAATGCAGCTGGCACGACAGGTTTCCCGAC
TGGAAAGCGGGCAGTGAGCGCAACGCAATTAATGTAAGTTAGCTCACTCATTAGGCACCCCACCCGGGTC
CTTGAGCCCCATTATCACCTCCAAAGCCTTCTCGTCTGGTCAGTTTCACCTGTTTTACGTAAAAACCCGC
TTCGGCGGGTTTTTACTTTTGGGGAAACACAGAAAAAAGCCCGCACCTGACAGTGCGGGCTTTTTTTTTC
GACCAAAGGTGCGACTACTCTTGCCTACTACCTATCGACTGAGCTGAAAGAATTCGCTCACTCATTAGGC
ACCCCAGGCTTTACAATTGTGAGCGCTCACAATTATAATGTCTAGTTGAGACCAACTTTGGTCTCCACCA
TAGCGGTCGGTCTCTGTTTAAGAGCTATGCTGGAAACAGCATAGCAAGTTTAAATAAGGCTAGTCCGTTA
TCAACTTGAAAAAGTGGCACCGAGTCGGTGCTTTTTTTTTGAATTCATGTGGCTGACCGTTCTGTTGTCT
CTCGCTCTTCCGAGTAGACGAACAATAAGGCCTCCCTAACGGGGGGCCTTTTTTATTGATAACAAAAGTC
AGTGCTTCCGCTATTTCCAAAATACCGGGCTAATACGGTTTAAACGAAAATTTATCAAAAAGAGTATTGA
CTTAAAGTCTAACCTATAGGATACTTACAGCCAGATCTGAGCGAGAAGGAGGTAAAGTATGAGCAAAGGA
GAAGAACTTTTCACTGGAGTTGTCCCAATTCTTGTTGAATTAGATGGTGATGTTAATGGGCACAAATTTT
CTGTCCGTGGAGAGGGTGAAGGTGATGCTACAAACGGAAAACTCACCCTTAAATTTATTTGCACTACTGG
AAAACTACCTGTTCCGTGGCCAACACTTGTCACTACTCTGACCTATGGTGTTCAATGCTTTTCCCGTTAT
CCGGATCACATGAAACGGCATGACTTTTTCAAGAGTGCCATGCCCGAAGGTTATGTACAGGAACGCACTA
TATCTTTCAAAGATGACGGGACCTACAAGACGCGTGCTGAAGTCAAGTTTGAAGGTGATACCCTTGTTAA
TCGTATCGAGTTAAAGGGTATTGATTTTAAAGAAGATGGAAACATTCTTGGACACAAACTGGAGTACAAC
TTTAACTCACACAATGTATACATCACGGCAGACAAACAAAAGAATGGAATCAAAGCTAACTTCAAAATTC
GCCACAACGTTGAAGATGGTTCCGTTCAACTAGCAGACCATTATCAACAAAATACTCCAATTGGCGATGG
CCCTGTCCTTTTACCAGACAACCATTACCTGTCGACACAATCTGTCCTTTCGAAAGATCCCAACGAAAAG
CGTGACCACATGGTCCTTCTTGAGTTTGTAACTGCTGCTGGGATTACACATGGCATGGATGAGCTCTACA
AATAATAAGTTTAAACGACCTCCTGGATTTGCTCAGACAGCCTTTTCGTCATTCGTTTCAGCCAAAAAAC
TTAAGACCGCCGGTCTTGTCCACTACCTTGCAGTAATGCGGTGGACAGGATCGGCGGTTTTCTTTTCTCT
TCTCAAGAAGTTCCTATACTTTCTAGAGAATAGGAACTTCGGAATAGGAACTTCCTCCTGAACGGCCATA
AGAACGAAGGCTGTCTGTTGAACTCTCGAGCCGTGGAAACGGATGAAGGCACGAACCCAGTTGACATAAG
CCTGTTCGGTTCGTAAACTGTAATGCAAGTAGCGTATGCGCTCATCACTACCGGGCGTATTTTTTGAGTT
ATCGAGATTTTCAGGAGCTAAGGAAGCTAAAATGGAGAAAAAAATCACTGGATATACCACCGTTGATATA
TCCCAATGGCATCGTAAAGAACATTTTGAGGCATTTCAGTCAGTTGCTCAATGTACCTATAACCAGACCG
TTCAGCTGGATATTACGGCCTTTTTAAAGACCGTAAAGAAAAATAAGCACAAGTTTTATCCGGCCTTTAT
TCACATTCTTGCCCGCCTGATGAATGCTCATCCGGAGTTCCGTATGGCAATGAAAGACGGTGAGCTGGTG
ATATGGGATAGTGTTCACCCTTGTTACACCGTTTTCCATGAGCAAACTGAAACGTTTTCATCGCTCTGGA
GTGAATACCACGACGATTTCCGGCAGTTTCTACACATATATTCGCAAGATGTGGCGTGTTACGGTGAAAA
CCTGGCCTATTTCCCTAAAGGGTTTATTGAGAATATGTTTTTCGTCTCAGCCAATCCCTGGGTGAGTTTC
ACCAGTTTTGATTTAAACGTGGCCAATATGGACAACTTCTTCGCCCCCGTTTTCACCATGGGCAAATATT
ATACGCAAGGCGACAAGGTGCTGATGCCGCTGGCGATTCAGGTTCATCATGCCGTTTGTGATGGCTTCCA
TGTCGGCAGAATGCTTAATGAATTACAACAGTTTTTATGCATGCGCCCAATACGCAAACCGCCTCTCCCC
GCGCGTTGGCCGATTCATTAATGCAGCTGGCACGACAGGTTTCCCGACTGGAACTCGAGCATCAGCTTCA
AAAGCGCTCTGAAGTTCCTATACTTTCTAGAGAATAGGAACTTCGGAATAGGTACTTCAAGATCCCCAAT
TCGAGCTCATCGTCCGGGCCGCAAGCTCCTAGCGGCGGATTTGTCCTACTCAGGAGAGCGTTCACCGACA
AACAACAGATAAAACGAAAGGCCCAGTCTTTCGACTGAGCCTTTCGTTTTATTTGATGCCTCAAGCTAGA
GAGTCATTACCCCAGGCGTTTAAGGGCACCAATAACTGCCTTAAAAAAATTACGCCCCGCCCTGCCACTC
ATCGCAGTCTAGCTTGGATTCTCACCAATAAAAAACGCCCGGCGGCAACCGAGCGTTCTGAACAAATCCA
GATGGAGTTCTGAGGTCATTACTGGATCTATCAACAGGAGTCCAAGCTCAGCTAATTAAGCTAGCTTATC
GATACCGTCGACCTCGAACCCCACGCCCCTCTTTAATACGACGGGCAATTTGCACTTCAGAAAATGAAGA
GTTTGCTTTAGCCATAACAAAAGTCCAGTATGCTTTTTCACAGCATAACTGGACTGATTTCAGTTTACAA
CTATTCTGTCTAGTTTAAGACTTTATTGTCATAGTTTAGATCTATTTTGTTCAGTTTAAGACTTTATTGT
CCGCCCACACCTGCTTACGCAGGGCATCCATTTATTACTCAACCGTAACCGATTTTGCCAGGTTACGCGG
CTGGTCCTCTAGCTGGCGTAATAGCGAAGAGGCCCGCACCGATCGCCCTTCCCAACAGTTGCGCAGCCTG
AATGGCGAATGGCGCCTGATGCGGTATTTTCTCCTTACGCATCTGTGCGGTATTTCACACCGCATATGGT
GCACTCTCAGTACAATCTGCTCTGATGCCGCATAGTTAAGCCAGCCCCGACACCCGCCAACACCCGCTGA
CGCGCCCTGACGGGCTTGTCTGCTCCCGGCATCCGCTTACAGACAAGCTGTGACCGTCTCCGGGAGCTGC
ATGTGTCAGAGGTTTTCACCGTCGTCACCGAAACGCGCGAGACGAAAGGGCCTCGTGATACGCCTATTTT
TATAGGTTAATGTCATGATAATAATGGTTTCTTAGACGTCAGGTGGCACTTTTCGGGGAAATGTGCGCGG
AACCCCTATTTGTTTATTTTTCTAAATACATTCAAATATGTATCCGCTCATGAGACAATAACCCTGATAA
ATGCTTCAATAATATTGAAAAAGGAAGAGTATGAGTATTCAACATTTCCGTGTCGCCCTTATTCCCTTTT
TTGCGGCATTTTGCCTTCCTGTTTTTGCTCACCCAGAAACGCTGGTGAAAGTAAAAGATGCTGAAGATCA
GTTGGGTGCACGAGTGGGTTACATCGAACTGGATCTCAACAGCGGTAAGATCCTTGAGAGTTTTCGCCCC
GAAGAACGTTTTCCAATGATGAGCACTTTTAAAGTTCTGCTATGTGGCGCGGTATTATCCCGTATTGACG
CCGGGCAAGAGCAACTCGGTCGCCGCATACACTATTCTCAGAATGACTTGGTTGAGTACTCACCAGTCAC
AGAAAAGCATCTTACGGATGGCATGACAGTAAGAGAATTATGCAGTGCTGCCATAACCATGAGTGATAAC
ACTGCGGCCAACTTACTTCTGACAACGATCGGAGGACCGAAGGAGCTAACCGCTTTTTTGCACAACATGG
GGGATCATGTAACTCGCCTTGATCGTTGGGAACCGGAGCTGAATGAAGCCATACCAAACGACGAGCGTGA
CACCACGATGCCTGTAGCAATGGCAACAACGTTGCGCAAACTATTAACTGGCGAACTACTTACTCTAGCT
TCCCGGCAACAATTAATAGACTGGATGGAGGCGGATAAAGTTGCAGGACCACTTCTGCGCTCGGCCCTTC
CGGCTGGCTGGTTTATTGCTGATAAATCTGGAGCCGGTGAGCGTGGGTCCCGCGGTATCATTGCAGCACT
GGGGCCAGATGGTAAGCCCTCCCGTATCGTAGTTATCTACACGACGGGGAGTCAGGCAACTATGGATGAA
CGAAATAGACAGATCGCTGAGATAGGTGCCTCACTGATTAAGCATTGGTAACTGTCAGACCAAGTTTACT
CATATATACTTTAGATTGATTTAAAACTTCATTTTTAATTTAAAAGGATCTAGGTGAAGATCCTTTTTGA
TAATCTCATGACCAAAATCCCTTAACGTGAGTTTTCGTTCCACTGAGCGTCAGACCCCGTAGAAAAGATC
AAAGGCAGTTATTGGTGCCTCACTGATTAAGCATTGGTAACTGTCAGACCAAGTTTACTCATATATACTT
TAGATTGATTTAAAACTTCATTTTTAATTTTTGCGGCCGCAAGATCCGGCCACGATGCGTCCGGCGTAGA
GGATCTGAAGATCAGCAGTTCAACCTGTTGATAGTACGTACTAAGCTCTCATGTTTCACGTACTAAGCTC
TCATGTTTAACGTACTAAGCTCTCATGTTTAACGAACTAAACCCTCATGGCTAACGTACTAAGCTCTCAT
GGCTAACGTACTAAGCTCTCATGTTTCACGTACTAAGCTCTCATGTTTGAACAATAAAATTAATATAAAT
CAGCAACTTAAATAGCCTCTAAGGTTTTAAGTTTTATAAGAAAAAAAAGAATATATAAGGCTTTTAAAGC
TTTTAAGGTTTAACGGTTGTGGACAACAAGCCAGGGATGTAACGCACTGAGAAGCCCTTAGAGCCTCTCA
AAGCAATTTTGAGTGACACAGGAACACTTAACGGCTGACATGGGAATTAGCCATGGCATCACAGTATCGT
GATGACAGAGGCAGGGAGTGCGGCCTTTTTACGGTTCCTGGCCTTTTGCTGGCCTTTTGCTCACATGTTC
TTTCCTGCGTTATCAGGGGATTCCTTAAGGTATACTTTCCGCTGCATAACCCTGCTTCGGGGTCATTATA
GCGATTTTTTCGGTATATCCATCCTTTTTCGCACGATATACAGGATTTTGCCAAAGGGTTCGTGTAGACT
TTCCTTGGTGTATCCAACGGCGTCAGCCGGGCAGGATAGGTGAAGTAGGCCCACCCGCGAGCGGGTGTTC
CTTCTTCACTGTCCCTTATTCGCACCTGGCGGTGCTCAACGGGAATCCTGCTCTGCGAGGCTGGCCGATA
AGCT
Features (pLannotate 1.2.2; 33 found; start..end, strand, type, name):
     65..119     +  CDS            lacI (fragment): lac repressor; lacI; The lac repressor binds to the lac operator to inhibit transcription in E. coli. This inhibition can be relieved by adding lactose or isopropyl-β-D-thiogalactopyranoside (IPTG).
    152..317     +  mobile_element Tn7L: mini-Tn7 element (left end of the Tn7 transposon) Tn7
    472..561     -  CDS            3xMyc: 3 tandem Myc epitope tags
    571..4674    -  CDS            dCas9: catalytically dead mutant of the Cas9 endonuclease from the Streptococcus pyogenes Type II CRISPR/Cas system RNA-guided DNA-binding protein that lacks endonuclease activity due to the D10A mutation in the RuvC catalytic domain and the H840A mutation in the HNH catalytic domain
   4695..4715    -  protein_bind   lac operator (fragment): The lac repressor binds to the lac operator to inhibit transcription in E. coli. This inhibition can be relieved by adding lactose or isopropyl-β-D-thiogalactopyranoside (IPTG). lac repressor encoded by lacI
   4729..4746    -  protein_bind   lac operator (fragment): The lac repressor binds to the lac operator to inhibit transcription in E. coli. This inhibition can be relieved by adding lactose or isopropyl-β-D-thiogalactopyranoside (IPTG). lac repressor encoded by lacI
   4947..5024    +  promoter       lacIq promoter: lacI (mutant); In the lacIq allele, a single base change in the promoter boosts expression of the lacI gene about 10-fold.
   5025..6107    +  CDS            lacI: lac repressor; lacI; The lac repressor binds to the lac operator to inhibit transcription in E. coli. This inhibition can be relieved by adding lactose or isopropyl-β-D-thiogalactopyranoside (IPTG).
   6120..6141    +  protein_bind   CAP binding site: CAP binding activates transcription in the presence of cAMP. E. coli catabolite activator protein
   6212..6298    +  ncRNA          Thr leader (fragment): Accession: RF00506 - Threonine operon leader
   6385..6404    -  protein_bind   lac operator (symmetric): The lac repressor binds to the lac operator to inhibit transcription in E. coli. This inhibition can be relieved by adding lactose or isopropyl-β-D-thiogalactopyranoside (IPTG). The symmetric lac operator was optimized for tight binding of lac repressor. lac repressor encoded by lacI
   6474..6541    +  misc_RNA       tracrRNA (fragment): trans-activating CRISPR RNA for the Streptococcus pyogenes CRISPR/Cas9 system
   6779..7492    +  CDS            Superfolder GFP: Superfolder GFP is a basic (constitutively fluorescent) green fluorescent protein published in 2005, derived from Aequorea victoria. It is reported to be a very rapidly-maturing weak dimer.
   7637..7684    -  protein_bind   FRT: FLP-mediated recombination occurs in the 8-bp core sequence TCTAGAAA (Turan and Bode, 2011). FLP recombinase from the Saccharomyces cerevisiae 2μ plasmid
   7761..7789    +  promoter       Pc promoter: intI1 (promoter lies within the coding sequence); class 1 integron promoter
   7814..7871    +  promoter       cat promoter (fragment): promoter of the E. coli cat gene encoding chloramphenicol acetyltransferase
   7872..8502    +  CDS            CmR (fragment): chloramphenicol acetyltransferase; cat; confers resistance to chloramphenicol
   8513..8593    +  CDS            lacI (fragment): lac repressor; lacI; The lac repressor binds to the lac operator to inhibit transcription in E. coli. This inhibition can be relieved by adding lactose or isopropyl-β-D-thiogalactopyranoside (IPTG).
   8621..8654    -  protein_bind   FRT (minimal): supports FLP-mediated excision but not integration (Turan and Bode, 2011) FLP recombinase from the Saccharomyces cerevisiae 2μ plasmid
   8719..8805    -  terminator     rrnB T1 terminator: Escherichia coli rrnB; transcription terminator T1 from the E. coli rrnB gene
   8869..8898    -  CDS            CmR (fragment): chloramphenicol acetyltransferase confers resistance to chloramphenicol
   8908..9002    -  terminator     lambda t0 terminator: transcription terminator from phage lambda
   9023..9047    +  misc_feature   MCS (fragment): pBluescript multiple cloning site
   9051..9249    +  mobile_element Tn7R (fragment): mini-Tn7 element (right end of the Tn7 transposon) Tn7
   9321..9389    +  CDS            lacZα (fragment): LacZα fragment of β-galactosidase; lacZ fragment
   9395..9494    -  misc_feature   bom (fragment): basis of mobility region from pBR322
   9596..9631    -  CDS            rop (fragment): Rop protein, which maintains plasmids at low copy number; rop
   9726..9830    +  promoter       AmpR promoter: bla
   9831..10691   +  CDS            AmpR: β-lactamase; bla; confers resistance to ampicillin, carbenicillin, and related antibiotics
  10864..10889   +  CDS            bla(M) (fragment): β-lactamase lacking the signal sequence; bla(M); allows cytosolic expression of β-lactamase
  10992..11380   +  rep_origin     R6K γ ori: γ replication origin from E. coli plasmid R6K; requires the R6K initiator protein pi for replication
  11391..11430   +  CDS            λ integrase (fragment): integrase from phage λ; int
  11649..11757   +  oriT           oriT: incP origin of transfer
