[The description below was written by a language model from this plasmid's Addgene catalogue record and pLannotate feature annotations shown in this document.]
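Description:
pJMP2093 is a mini-Tn7 delivery plasmid carrying a CRISPR interference system developed for Zymomonas mobilis, described in the record as the "promoter B" version with an empty guide position and an sfGFP reporter. The backbone replicates from the R6K γ origin, which depends on the pi initiator protein, so it is maintained only in pir-type E. coli hosts and behaves as a suicide vector in recipients that lack pi. An incP oriT allows conjugative mobilisation into the target bacterium. The backbone carries β-lactamase (ampicillin resistance), and a chloramphenicol acetyltransferase cassette lies within the transposon, matching the dual selection listed.

Between the Tn7L and Tn7R ends sits the payload that is intended to be inserted into the recipient chromosome by Tn7 transposition; no transposase genes are annotated, so these would have to be supplied separately. It includes catalytically dead S. pyogenes Cas9 with a C-terminal 3xMyc tag, preceded by lac operator sequences, and a lacI gene driven by the lacIq promoter, giving IPTG-inducible control. A second region with a symmetric lac operator lies upstream of a tracrRNA-derived scaffold, corresponding to the sgRNA cassette, which has no targeting spacer in this construct. The identity of "promoter B" is not detailed in the record. Superfolder GFP follows, and the chloramphenicol marker is flanked by FRT sites so it can be removed by FLP recombinase. The rrnB T1 and lambda t0 terminators are positioned near the Tn7R end.

With no spacer, the plasmid serves as a non-targeting control or as the parent for cloning guides, with sfGFP available as a fluorescent readout for measuring knockdown.
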