Addgene plasmid #160074: pJMP2093
Purpose: Z. mobilis CRISPRi, promoter B, empty guide, sfGFP
Depositing lab: Jason Peters. Depositing organization: University of Wisconsin, Madison. Publication: A High-Efficacy CRISPR Interference System for Gene Function Discovery in Zymomonas mobilis. Banta AB, Enright AL, Siletti C, Peters JM. Appl Environ Microbiol. 2020 Nov 10;86(23). pii: AEM.01621-20. doi: 10.1128/AEM.01621-20. Print 2020 Nov 10. PubMed 32978126.
Backbone
  Vector backbone: R6K_
  Vector type: Bacterial Expression
Growth in bacteria
  Bacterial resistance: Chloramphenicol and Ampicillin, 25 & 100 μg/mL
  Growth temperature: 37°C
  Growth strain: BW25141
  Copy number: High Copy
Gene/Insert
  Gene/Insert name: empty sgRNA
  gRNA/shRNA sequence: empty sgRNA
  Species: Other
  Cloning method: Gibson Cloning
Terms and licenses: Academic/Nonprofit Terms; Industry Terms: Not Available to Industry
How to cite: pJMP2093 was a gift from Jason Peters (Addgene plasmid # 160074 ; http://n2t.net/addgene:160074 ; RRID:Addgene_160074)
